>Addgene plasmid #109118 | nuc-gTEMP_pcDNA3 | addgene full sequence | sequence record 210139 | Addgene NGS Result
AGGTCGCTGAGTAGTGCGCGAGCAAAATTTAAGCTACAACAAGGCAAGGCTTGACCGACAATTGCATGAA
GAATCTGCTTAGGGTTAGGCGTTTTGCGCTGCTTCGCGATGTACGGGCCAGATATACGCGTTGACATTGA
TTATTGACTAGTTATTAATAGTAATCAATTACGGGGTCATTAGTTCATAGCCCATATATGGAGTTCCGCG
TTACATAACTTACGGTAAATGGCCCGCCTGGCTGACCGCCCAACGACCCCCGCCCATTGACGTCAATAAT
GACGTATGTTCCCATAGTAACGCCAATAGGGACTTTCCATTGACGTCAATGGGTGGAGTATTTACGGTAA
ACTGCCCACTTGGCAGTACATCAAGTGTATCATATGCCAAGTACGCCCCCTATTGACGTCAATGACGGTA
AATGGCCCGCCTGGCATTATGCCCAGTACATGACCTTATGGGACTTTCCTACTTGGCAGTACATCTACGT
ATTAGTCATCGCTATTACCATGGTGATGCGGTTTTGGCAGTACATCAATGGGCGTGGATAGCGGTTTGAC
TCACGGGGATTTCCAAGTCTCCACCCCATTGACGTCAATGGGAGTTTGTTTTGGCACCAAAATCAACGGG
ACTTTCCAAAATGTCGTAACAACTCCGCCCCATTGACGCAAATGGGCGGTAGGCGTGTACGGTGGGAGGT
CTATATAAGCAGAGCTCTCTGGCTAACTAGAGAACCCACTGCTTACTGGCTTATCGAAATTAATACGACT
CACTATAGGGAGACCCAAGCTTGCCACCATGGTGAGCAAGGGCGAGGAGCTGTTCACCGGGGTGGTGCCC
ATCCTGGTCGAGCTGGACGGCGACGTAAACGGCCACAGGTTCAGCGTGTCCGGCGAGGGCGAGGGCGATG
CCACCTACGGCAAGCTGACCCTGAAGCTCATCTGCACCACCGGCAAGCTGCCCGTGCCCTGGCCCACCCT
CGTGACCACCCTGCAATTCGGCGTGCTGTGCTTCGCCCGCTACCCCGACCACATGAAGCAGCACGACTTC
TTCAAGTCCGCCATGCCCGAAGGCTACGTCCAGGAGCGTACCATCTTCTTCAAGGACGACGGCAACTACA
AGACCCGCGCCGAGGTGAAGTTCGAGGGCGACACCCTGGTGAACCGCATCGAGCTGAAGGGCATCGACTT
CAAGGAGGACGGCAACATCCTGGGGCACAAGCTGGAGTACAACGGGATAAGCTCAAACGTATATATCACC
GCCGACAAGCAGAAGAACGGCATCAAGGCCCACTTCAAGATCCGCCACAACATCGAGGACGGCGGCGTGC
AGCTCGCCGACCACTACCAGCAGAACACCCCCATCGGCGACGGCCCCGTGCTGCTGCCCGACAACCACTA
CCTGAGCGTCCAGTCCAAGCTGAGCAAAGACCCCAACGAGAAGCGCGATCACATGGTCCTGCTGGAGTCC
GTGACCGCCGCCGGGATCACTCTCGGCATGGACGAGCCGTACAAGGAATTCATG
[375 nt withheld, positions 1525-1899]
CGCATGCATGGCAGCGGCGAGGGCAGAGGCAGCCTGCTGACCTGCGGCGACGTGGAGGAGAACCCCGGCC
CCGAGCTCATGGTGAGCAAGGGCGAGGAGCTGTTCACCGGGGTGGTGCCCATCCTGGTCGAGCTGGACGG
CGACGTAAACGGCCACAAGTTCAGCGTGTCCGGCGAGGGCGAGGGCGATGCCACCTACGGCAAGCTGACC
CTGAAGTTCATCTGCACCACCGGCAAGCTGCCCGTGCCCTGGCCCACCCTCGTGACCACCTTCTCCTACG
GCGTGATGGTGTTCGCCCGCTACCCCGACCACATGAAGCAGCACGACTTCTTCAAGTCCGCCATGCCCGA
AGGCTACGTCCAGGAGCGCACCATCTTCTTCAAGGACGACGGCAACTACAAGACCCGCGCCGAGGTGAAG
TTCGAGGGCGACACCCTGGTGAACCGCATCGAGCTGAAGGGCATCGACTTCAAGGAGGACGGCAACATCC
TGGGGCACAAGCTGGAGTACAACTTCAACAGCCACAACGTCTATATCATGGCCGACAAGCAGAAGAACGG
CATCAAGGCCAACTTCAAGATCCGCCACAACATCGAGGACGGCGGCGTGCAGCTCGCCGACCACTACCAG
CAGAACACCCCCATCGGCGACGGCCCCGTGCTGCTGCCCGACAACCACTACCTGAGCATCCAGTCCAAGC
TGAGCAAAGACCCCAACGAGAAGCGCGATCACATGGTCCTGCTGGAGTTCGTGACCGCCGCCGGGATCAC
TCTCGGCATGGACGAGCTGTACAAGGAATTCATG
[375 nt withheld, positions 2704-3078]
TAACTCGAGCATGCATCTAGAGGGCCCTATTCTATAGTGTCACCTAAATGCTAGAGCTCGCTGATCAGCC
TCGACTGTGCCTTCTAGTTGCCAGCCATCTGTTGTTTGCCCCTCCCCCGTGCCTTCCTTGACCCTGGAAG
GTGCCACTCCCACTGTCCTTTCCTAATAAAATGAGGAAATTGCATCGCATTGTCTGAGTAGGTGTCATTC
TATTCTGGGGGGTGGGGTGGGGCAGGACAGCAAGGGGGAGGATTGGGAAGACAATAGCAGGCATGCTGGG
GATGCGGTGGGCTCTATGGCTTCTGAGGCGGAAAGAACCAGCTGGGGCTCTAGGGGGTATCCCC
[124 nt withheld, positions 3423-3546]
C
[91 nt withheld, positions 3548-3638]
A
[49 nt withheld, positions 3640-3688]
CCTTTGACGTTGGAGTCCACGTTCTTT
[37 nt withheld, positions 3716-3752]
ACCCTATCTCGGTCTATTCTTTTGATTTATAAGGGATTTTGCCGATTTCGGCCTATTGGTTAAAAAATGA
GCTGATTTAACAAAAATTTAACGCGAATTAATTCTGTGGAATGTGTGTCAGTTAGGGTGTGGAAAGTCCC
CAGGCTCCCCAGCAGGCAGAAGTATGCAAAGCATGCATCTCAATTAGTCAGCAACCAGGTGTGGAAAGTC
CCCAGGCTCCCCAGCAGGCAGAAGTATGCAAAGCATGCATCTCAATTAGTCAGCAACCATAGTCCCGCCC
CTAACTCCGCCCATCCCGCCCCTAACTCCGCCCAGTTCCGCCCATTCTCCGCCCCATGGCTGACTAATTT
TTTTTATTTATGCAGAGGCCGAGGCCGCCTCTGCCTCTGAGCTATTCCAGAAGTAGTGAGGAGGCTTTTT
TGGAGGCCTAGGCTTTTGCAAAAAGCTCCCGGGAGCTTGTATATCCATTTTCGGATCTGATCAAGAGACA
GGATGAGGATCGTTTCGCATGATTGAACAAGATGGATTGCACGCAGGTTCTCCGGCCGCTTGGGTGGAGA
GGCTATTCGGCTATGACTGGGCACAACAGACAATCGGCTGCTCTGATGCCGCCGTGTTCCGGCTGTCAGC
GCAGGGGCGCCCGGTTCTTTTTGTCAAGACCGACCTGTCCGGTGCCCTGAATGAACTGCAGGACGAGGCA
GCGCGGCTATCGTGGCTGGCCACGACGGGCGTTCCTTGCGCAGCTGTGCTCGACGTTGTCACTGAAGCGG
GAAGGGACTGGCTGCTATTGGGCGAAGTGCCGGGGCAGGATCTCCTGTCATCTCACCTTGCTCCTGCCGA
GAAAGTATCCATCATGGCTGATGCAATGCGGCGGCTGCATACGCTTGATCCGGCTACCTGCCCATTCGAC
CACCAAGCGAAACATCGCATCGAGCGAGCACGTACTCGGATGGAAGCCGGTCTTGTCGATCAGGATGATC
TGGACGAAGAGCATCAGGGGCTCGCGCCAGCCGAACTGTTCGCCAGGCTCAAGGCGCGCATGCCCGACGG
CGAGGATCTCGTCGTGACCCATGGCGATGCCTGCTTGCCGAATATCATGGTGGAAAATGGCCGCTTTTCT
GGATTCATCGACTGTGGCCGGCTGGGTGTGGCGGACCGCTATCAGGACATAGCGTTGGCTACCCGTGATA
TTGCTGAAGAGCTTGGCGGCGAATGGGCTGACCGCTTCCTCGTGCTTTACGGTATCGCCGCTCCCGATTC
GCAGCGCATCGCCTTCTATCGCCTTCTTGACGAGTTCTTCTGAGCGGGACTCTGGGGTTCGAAATGACCG
ACCAAGCGACGCCCAACCTGCCATCACGAGATTTCGATTCCACCGCCGCCTTCTATGAAAGGTTGGGCTT
CGGAATCGTTTTCCGGGACGCCGGCTGGATGATCCTCCAGCGCGGGGATCTCATGCTGGAGTTCTTCGCC
CACCCCAACTTGTTTATTGCAGCTTATAATGGTTACAAATAAAGCAATAGCATCACAAATTTCACAAATA
AAGCATTTTTTTCACTGCATTCTAGTTGTGGTTTGTCCAAACTCATCAATGTATCTTATCATGTCTGTAT
ACCGTCGACCTCTAGCTAGAGCTTGGCGTAATCATGGTCATAGCTGTTTCCTGTGTGAAATTGTTATCCG
CTCACAATTCCACACAACATACGAGCCGGAAGCATAAAGTGTAAAGCCTGGGGTGCCTAATGAGTGAGCT
AACTCACATTAATTGCGTTGCGCTCACTGCCCGCTTTCCAGTCGGGAAACCTGTCGTGCCAGCTGCATTA
ATGAATCGGCCAACGCGCGGGGAGAGGCGGTTTGCGTATTGGGCGCTCTTCCGCTTCCTCGCTCACTGAC
TCGCTGCGCTCGGTCGTTCGGCTGCGGCGAGCGGTATCAGCTCACTCAAAGGCGGTAATACGGTTATCCA
CAGAATCAGGGGATAACGCAGGAAAGAACATGTGAGCAAAAGGCCAGCAAAAGGCCAGGAACCGTAAAAA
GGCCGCGTTGCTGGCGTTTTTCCATAGGCTCCGCCCCCCTGACGAGCATCACAAAAATCGACGCTCAAGT
CAGAGGTGGCGAAACCCGACAGGACTATAAAGATACCAGGCGTTTCCCCCTGGAAGCTCCCTCGTGCGCT
CTCCTGTTCCGACCCTGCCGCTTACCGGATACCTGTCCGCCTTTCTCCCTTCGGGAAGCGTGGCGCTTTC
TCATAGCTCACGCTGTAGGTATCTCAGTTCGGTGTAGGTCGTTCGCTCCAAGCTGGGCTGTGTGCACGAA
CCCCCCGTTCAGCCCGACCGCTGCGCCTTATCCGGTAACTATCGTCTTGAGTCCAACCCGGTAAGACACG
ACTTATCGCCACTGGCAGCAGCCACTGGTAACAGGATTAGCAGAGCGAGGTATGTAGGCGGTGCTACAGA
GTTCTTGAAGTGGTGGCCTAACTACGGCTACACTAGAAGAACAGTATTTGGTATCTGCGCTCTGCTGAAG
CCAGTTACCTTCGGAAAAAGAGTTGGTAGCTCTTGATCCGGCAAACAAACCACCGCTGGTAGCGGTGGTT
TTTTTGTTTGCAAGCAGCAGATTACGCGCAGAAAAAAAGGATCTCAAGAAGATCCTTTGATCTTTTCTAC
GGGGTCTGACGCTCAGTGGAACGAAAACTCACGTTAAGGGATTTTGGTCATGAGATTATCAAAAAGGATC
TTCACCTAGATCCTTTTAAATTAAAAATGAAGTTTTAAATCAATCTAAAGTATATATGAGTAAACTTGGT
CTGACAGTTACCAATGCTTAATCAGTGAGGCACCTATCTCAGCGATCTGTCTATTTCGTTCATCCATAGT
TGCCTGACTCCCCGTCGTGTAGATAACTACGATACGGGAGGGCTTACCATCTGGCCCCAGTGCTGCAATG
ATACCGCGAGACCCACGCTCACCGGCTCCAGATTTATCAGCAATAAACCAGCCAGCCGGAAGGGCCGAGC
GCAGAAGTGGTCCTGCAACTTTATCCGCCTCCATCCAGTCTATTAATTGTTGCCGGGAAGCTAGAGTAAG
TAGTTCGCCAGTTAATAGTTTGCGCAACGTTGTTGCCATTGCTACAGGCATCGTGGTGTCACGCTCGTCG
TTTGGTATGGCTTCATTCAGCTCCGGTTCCCAACGATCAAGGCGAGTTACATGATCCCCCATGTTGTGCA
AAAAAGCGGTTAGCTCCTTCGGTCCTCCGATCGTTGTCAGAAGTAAGTTGGCCGCAGTGTTATCACTCAT
GGTTATGGCAGCACTGCATAATTCTCTTACTGTCATGCCATCCGTAAGATGCTTTTCTGTGACTGGTGAG
TACTCAACCAAGTCATTCTGAGAATAGTGTATGCGGCGACCGAGTTGCTCTTGCCCGGCGTCAATACGGG
ATAATACCGCGCCACATAGCAGAACTTTAAAAGTGCTCATCATTGGAAAACGTTCTTCGGGGCGAAAACT
CTCAAGGATCTTACCGCTGTTGAGATCCAGTTCGATGTAACCCACTCGTGCACCCAACTGATCTTCAGCA
TCTTTTACTTTCACCAGCGTTTCTGGGTGAGCAAAAACAGGAAGGCAAAATGCCGCAAAAAAGGGAATAA
GGGCGACACGGAAATGTTGAATACTCATACTCTTCCTTTTTCAATATTATTGAAGCATTTATCAGGGTTA
TTGTCTCATGAGCGGATACATATTTGAATGTATTTAGAAAAATAAACAAATAGGGGTTCCGCGCACATTT
CCCCGAAAAGTGCCACCTGACGTCGACGGATCGGGAGATCTCCCGATCCCCTATGGTGCACTCTCAGTAC
AATCTGCTCTGATGCCGCATAGTTAAGCCAGTATCTGCTCCCTGCTTGTGTGTTGG
Features (pLannotate 1.2.2; 24 found; start..end, strand, type, name):
    133..512     +  enhancer       CMV enhancer: human cytomegalovirus immediate early enhancer
    513..716     +  promoter       CMV promoter: human cytomegalovirus (CMV) immediate early promoter
    712..745     +  LTR            5' LTR (truncated) (fragment): truncated 5' long terminal repeat (LTR) from HIV-1
    761..779     +  promoter       T7 promoter: promoter for bacteriophage T7 RNA polymerase
    799..1515    +  CDS            Sirius: Sirius is a basic (constitutively fluorescent) uv fluorescent protein published in 2009, derived from Aequorea victoria. It has very low acid sensitivity.
   1522..1899    +  CDS            H2BC12 (sequence partly withheld): H2B1K_HUMAN - Also known as H2BFT Experimental evidence at protein level: Swiss-Prot protein existence level 1. Has broad antibacterial activity. May contribute to the formation of the functional antimicrobial barrier of the colonic epithelium, and to the bactericidal activity of amniotic fluid. From Homo sapiens (Human).
   1978..2694    +  CDS            mT-Sapphire: mT-Sapphire is a basic (constitutively fluorescent) long stokes shift fluorescent protein published in 2008, derived from Aequorea victoria. It has low acid sensitivity.
   2701..3078    +  CDS            H2BC12 (sequence partly withheld): H2B1K_HUMAN - Also known as H2BFT Experimental evidence at protein level: Swiss-Prot protein existence level 1. Has broad antibacterial activity. May contribute to the formation of the functional antimicrobial barrier of the colonic epithelium, and to the bactericidal activity of amniotic fluid. From Homo sapiens (Human).
   3109..3127    -  promoter       SP6 promoter: promoter for bacteriophage SP6 RNA polymerase
   3153..3377    +  polyA_signal   bGH poly(A) signal: bovine growth hormone polyadenylation signal
   3381..3402    +  promoter       SV40 promoter (fragment): SV40 enhancer and early promoter
   3423..3851    +  rep_origin     f1 ori (sequence partly withheld): f1 bacteriophage origin of replication; arrow indicates direction of (+) strand synthesis
   3865..4194    +  promoter       SV40 promoter: SV40 enhancer and early promoter
   4261..5052    +  CDS            neo: KKA2_KLEPN - Also known as kan, nptII. Experimental evidence at protein level: Swiss-Prot protein existence level 1. Resistance to kanamycin, neomycin, paromomycin, ribostamycin, butirosin and gentamicin B. From Klebsiella pneumoniae.
   5076..5234    +  CDS            ble (fragment): BLE_KLEPN - Experimental evidence at protein level: Swiss-Prot protein existence level 1. Binding protein with a strong affinity to the bleomycin family of antibiotics. Binds to CL990; an antimitotic-antibiotic compound. From Klebsiella pneumoniae.
   5229..5350    +  polyA_signal   SV40 poly(A) signal: SV40 polyadenylation signal
   5423..5439    -  protein_bind   lac operator: The lac repressor binds to the lac operator to inhibit transcription in E. coli. This inhibition can be relieved by adding lactose or isopropyl-β-D-thiogalactopyranoside (IPTG). lac repressor encoded by lacI
   5447..5477    -  promoter       lac promoter: promoter for the E. coli lac operon
   5492..5513    -  protein_bind   CAP binding site: CAP binding activates transcription in the presence of cAMP. E. coli catabolite activator protein
   5526..5618    -  CDS            lacI (fragment): lac repressor; lacI; The lac repressor binds to the lac operator to inhibit transcription in E. coli. This inhibition can be relieved by adding lactose or isopropyl-β-D-thiogalactopyranoside (IPTG).
   5801..6389    -  rep_origin     ori: high-copy-number ColE1/pMB1/pBR322/pUC origin of replication
   6560..7420    -  CDS            AmpR: β-lactamase; bla; confers resistance to ampicillin, carbenicillin, and related antibiotics
   7421..7525    -  promoter       AmpR promoter: bla
   7584..7636    -  misc_feature   bom (fragment): basis of mobility region from pBR322
