[The description below was written by a language model from this plasmid's Addgene catalogue record and pLannotate feature annotations shown in this document.]
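Description:
nuc-gTEMP_pcDNA3 is a mammalian expression plasmid built on the pcDNA3 backbone that encodes a nucleus-targeted version of gTEMP, a genetically encoded ratiometric fluorescent thermometer. It is propagated in E. coli through a high-copy ColE1/pUC-type origin with ampicillin selection from the β-lactamase gene. An SV40 early promoter driving a neomycin phosphotransferase gene with an SV40 polyadenylation signal allows G418 selection of stably transfected mammalian cells. An f1 origin is also present, along with short lac, ble, lacI, bom and HIV LTR-like fragments that appear to be backbone remnants or annotation matches without a functional role.

The synthetic insert of about 2.3 kb sits between HindIII and XhoI sites, downstream of the CMV immediate-early enhancer/promoter and upstream of the bovine growth hormone polyadenylation signal. T7 and SP6 phage promoters flank it. The feature table shows two Aequorea-derived fluorescent proteins in the same orientation, the UV-excitable Sirius and the long-Stokes-shift mT-Sapphire. Each is followed directly by a human histone H2B coding sequence, which would tether the reporters to chromatin and so confine them to the nucleus. A gap of roughly 80 bp between the first H2B and mT-Sapphire is unannotated. It may hold a linker or a self-cleaving peptide that allows both fusions to come from one transcript, but the record does not state what it is.

Based on the associated publication title, the construct is used for ratiometric temperature readout with a wide range and rapid response. The signal from one fluorescent protein is presumably compared with the other to report temperature inside the nuclei of transfected mammalian cells.
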