Addgene plasmid #109118: nuc-gTEMP_pcDNA3
Purpose: Nucleus targetting gTEMP
Depositing lab: Takeharu Nagai. Publication: Genetically encoded ratiometric fluorescent thermometer with wide range and rapid response. Nakano M, Arai Y, Kotera I, Okabe K, Kamei Y, Nagai T. PLoS One. 2017 Feb 17;12(2):e0172344. doi: 10.1371/journal.pone.0172344. eCollection 2017. PONE-D-16-44541 PubMed 28212432.
Backbone
  Vector backbone: pcDNA3
  Backbone manufacturer: Invitrogen
  Vector type: Mammalian Expression
  Selectable markers: Neomycin (select with G418)
Growth in bacteria
  Bacterial resistance: Ampicillin, 100 μg/mL
  Growth temperature: 37°C
  Growth strain: DH5alpha
  Copy number: Unknown
Gene/Insert
  Gene/Insert name: nuc-gTEMP (alt name: Nucleus targetting gTEMP)
  Species: Synthetic
  Insert size (bp): 2283
  Promoter: CMV
  Cloning method: Restriction Enzyme; 5′ cloning site HindIII (not destroyed); 3′ cloning site XhoI (not destroyed)
  Sequencing primers: 5′ GCTAACTAGAGAACCCACTGCTTAC; 3′ TAGAAGGCACAGTCGAGG
Terms and licenses: Academic/Nonprofit Terms; Industry Terms: Not Available to Industry
How to cite: nuc-gTEMP_pcDNA3 was a gift from Takeharu Nagai (Addgene plasmid # 109118 ; http://n2t.net/addgene:109118 ; RRID:Addgene_109118)
