>Addgene plasmid #109118 | nuc-gTEMP_pcDNA3 | depositor partial sequence | sequence record 205605 | nuc-gTEMP
ATGGTGAGCAAGGGCGAGGAGCTGTTCACCGGGGTGGTGCCCATCCTGGTCGAGCTGGACGGCGACGTAA
ACGGCCACAGGTTCAGCGTGTCCGGCGAGGGCGAGGGCGATGCCACCTACGGCAAGCTGACCCTGAAGCT
CATCTGCACCACCGGCAAGCTGCCCGTGCCCTGGCCCACCCTCGTGACCACCCTGCAGTTCGGCGTGCTG
TGCTTCGCCCGCTACCCCGACCACATGAAGCAGCACGACTTCTTCAAGTCCGCCATGCCCGAAGGCTACG
TCCAGGAGCGCACCATCTTCTTCAAGGACGACGGCAACTACAAGACCCGCGCCGAGGTGAAGTTCGAGGG
CGACACCCTGGTGAACCGCATCGAGCTGAAGGGCATCGACTTCAAGGAGGACGGCAACATCCTGGGGCAC
AAGCTGGAGTACAACGGGATAAGCTCAAACGTATATATCACCGCCGACAAGCAGAAGAACGGCATCAAGG
CCCACTTCAAGATCCGCCACAACATCGAGGACGGCGGCGTGCAGCTCGCCGACCACTACCAGCAGAACAC
CCCCATCGGCGACGGCCCCGTGCTGCTGCCCGACAACCACTACCTGAGCGTCCAGTCCAAGCTGAGCAAA
GACCCCAACGAGAAGCGCGATCACATGGTCCTGCTGGAGTCCGTGACCGCCGCCGGGATCACTCTCGGCA
TGGACGAGCCGTACAAGGAATTCATG
[375 nt withheld, positions 727-1101]
CGCATGCATGGCAGCGGCGAGGGCAGAGGCAGCCTGCTGACCTGCGGCGACGTGGAGGAGAACCCCGGCC
CCGAGCTCATGGTGAGCAAGGGCGAGGAGCTGTTCACCGGGGTGGTGCCCATCCTGGTCGAGCTGGACGG
CGACGTAAACGGCCACAAGTTCAGCGTGTCCGGCGAGGGCGAGGGCGATGCCACCTACGGCAAGCTGACC
CTGAAGTTCATCTGCACCACCGGCAAGCTGCCCGTGCCCTGGCCCACCCTCGTGACCACCTTCTCCTACG
GCGTGATGGTGTTCGCCCGCTACCCCGACCACATGAAGCAGCACGACTTCTTCAAGTCCGCCATGCCCGA
AGGCTACGTCCAGGAGCGCACCATCTTCTTCAAGGACGACGGCAACTACAAGACCCGCGCCGAGGTGAAG
TTCGAGGGCGACACCCTGGTGAACCGCATCGAGCTGAAGGGCATCGACTTCAAGGAGGACGGCAACATCC
TGGGGCACAAGCTGGAGTACAACTTCAACAGCCACAACGTCTATATCATGGCCGACAAGCAGAAGAACGG
CATCAAGGCCAACTTCAAGATCCGCCACAACATCGAGGACGGCGGCGTGCAGCTCGCCGACCACTACCAG
CAGAACACCCCCATCGGCGACGGCCCCGTGCTGCTGCCCGACAACCACTACCTGAGCATCCAGTCCAAGC
TGAGCAAAGACCCCAACGAGAAGCGCGATCACATGGTCCTGCTGGAGTTCGTGACCGCCGCCGGGATCAC
TCTCGGCATGGACGAGCTGTACAAGGAATTCATG
[375 nt withheld, positions 1906-2280]
TAA
